>Addgene plasmid #13163 | pc3XB-ZF113 | depositor full sequence | sequence record 7512 | Author sequence
GACGGATCGGGAGATCTCCCGATCCCCTATGGTGCACTCTCAGTACAATCTGCTCTGATGCCGCATAGTT
AAGCCAGTATCTGCTCCCTGCTTGTGTGTTGGAGGTCGCTGAGTAGTGCGCGAGCAAAATTTAAGCTACA
ACAAGGCAAGGCTTGACCGACAATTGCATGAAGAATCTGCTTAGGGTTAGGCGTTTTGCGCTGCTTCGCG
ATGTACGGGCCAGATATACGCGTTGACATTGATTATTGACTAGTTATTAATAGTAATCAATTACGGGGTC
ATTAGTTCATAGCCCATATATGGAGTTCCGCGTTACATAACTTACGGTAAATGGCCCGCCTGGCTGACCG
CCCAACGACCCCCGCCCATTGACGTCAATAATGACGTATGTTCCCATAGTAACGCCAATAGGGACTTTCC
ATTGACGTCAATGGGTGGAGTATTTACGGTAAACTGCCCACTTGGCAGTACATCAAGTGTATCATATGCC
AAGTACGCCCCCTATTGACGTCAATGACGGTAAATGGCCCGCCTGGCATTATGCCCAGTACATGACCTTA
TGGGACTTTCCTACTTGGCAGTACATCTACGTATTAGTCATCGCTATTACCATGGTGATGCGGTTTTGGC
AGTACATCAATGGGCGTGGATAGCGGTTTGACTCACGGGGATTTCCAAGTCTCCACCCCATTGACGTCAA
TGGGAGTTTGTTTTGGCACCAAAATCAACGGGACTTTCCAAAATGTCGTAACAACTCCGCCCCATTGACG
CAAATGGGCGGTAGGCGTGTACGGTGGGAGGTCTATATAAGCAGAGCTCTCTGGCTAACTAGAGAACCCA
CTGCTTACTGGCTTATCGAAATTAATACGACTCACTATAGGGAGACCCAAGCTGGCTAGCGTTTAAACGG
GCCCTCTAGACCCGGGGAGAAGCCTTATGGCTGCCATCTGTGTGGCAAGGCGTTCAGCAAATCTAGCAAC
CTGCGCCGTCACGAGATGATCCATACCGGTGGATCCTCTGCACAGTAGTAAGCTTAAGTTTAAACCGCTG
ATCAGCCTCGACTGTGCCTTCTAGTTGCCAGCCATCTGTTGTTTGCCCCTCCCCCGTGCCTTCCTTGACC
CTGGAAGGTGCCACTCCCACTGTCCTTTCCTAATAAAATGAGGAAATTGCATCGCATTGTCTGAGTAGGT
GTCATTCTATTCTGGGGGGTGGGGTGGGGCAGGACAGCAAGGGGGAGGATTGGGAAGACAATAGCAGGCA
TGCTGGGGATGCGGTGGGCTCTATGGCTTCTGAGGCGGAAAGAACCAGCTGGGGCTCTAGGGGGTATCCC
C
[124 nt withheld, positions 1332-1455]
C
[91 nt withheld, positions 1457-1547]
A
[49 nt withheld, positions 1549-1597]
CCTTTGACGTTGGAGTCCACGTTCTTT
[37 nt withheld, positions 1625-1661]
ACCCTATCTCGGTCTATTCTTTTGATTTATAAGGGATTTTGCCGATTTCGGCCTATTGGTTAAAAAATGA
GCTGATTTAACAAAAATTTAACGCGAATTAATTCTGTGGAATGTGTGTCAGTTAGGGTGTGGAAAGTCCC
CAGGCTCCCCAGCAGGCAGAAGTATGCAAAGCATGCATCTCAATTAGTCAGCAACCAGGTGTGGAAAGTC
CCCAGGCTCCCCAGCAGGCAGAAGTATGCAAAGCATGCATCTCAATTAGTCAGCAACCATAGTCCCGCCC
CTAACTCCGCCCATCCCGCCCCTAACTCCGCCCAGTTCCGCCCATTCTCCGCCCCATGGCTGACTAATTT
TTTTTATTTATGCAGAGGCCGAGGCCGCCTCTGCCTCTGAGCTATTCCAGAAGTAGTGAGGAGGCTTTTT
TGGAGGCCTAGGCTTTTGCAAAAAGCTCCCGGCCGGGAGCTTGTATATCCATTTTCGGATCTGATCAAGA
GACAGGATGAGGATCGTTTCGCATGATTGAACAAGATGGATTGCACGCAGGTTCTCCGGCCGCTTGGGTG
GAGAGGCTATTCGGCTATGACTGGGCACAACAGACAATCGGCTGCTCTGATGCCGCCGTGTTCCGGCTGT
CAGCGCAGGGGCGCCCGGTTCTTTTTGTCAAGACCGACCTGTCCGGTGCCCTGAATGAACTGCAGGACGA
GGCAGCGCGGCTATCGTGGCTGGCCACGACGGGCGTTCCTTGCGCAGCTGTGCTCGACGTTGTCACTGAA
GCGGGAAGGGACTGGCTGCTATTGGGCGAAGTGCCGGGGCAGGATCTCCTGTCATCTCACCTTGCTCCTG
CCGAGAAAGTATCCATCATGGCTGATGCAATGCGGCGGCTGCATACGCTTGATCCGGCTACCTGCCCATT
CGACCACCAAGCGAAACATCGCATCGAGCGAGCACGTACTCGGATGGAAGCCGGTCTTGTCGATCAGGAT
GATCTGGACGAAGAGCATCAGGGGCTCGCGCCAGCCGAACTGTTCGCCAGGCTCAAGGCGCGCATGCCCG
ACGGCGAGGATCTCGTCGTGACCCATGGCGATGCCTGCTTGCCGAATATCATGGTGGAAAATGGCCGCTT
TTCTGGATTCATCGACTGTGGCCGGCTGGGTGTGGCGGACCGCTATCAGGACATAGCGTTGGCTACCCGT
GATATTGCTGAAGAGCTTGGCGGCGAATGGGCTGACCGCTTCCTCGTGCTTTACGGTATCGCCGCTCCCG
ATTCGCAGCGCATCGCCTTCTATCGCCTTCTTGACGAGTTCTTCTGAGCGGGACTCTGGGGTTCGAAATG
ACCGACCAAGCGACGCCCAACCTGCCATCACGAGATTTCGATTCCACCGCCGCCTTCTATGAAAGGTTGG
GCTTCGGAATCGTTTTCCGGGACGCCGGCTGGATGATCCTCCAGCGCGGGGATCTCATGCTGGAGTTCTT
CGCCCACCCCAACTTGTTTATTGCAGCTTATAATGGTTACAAATAAAGCAATAGCATCACAAATTTCACA
AATAAAGCATTTTTTTCACTGCATTCTAGTTGTGGTTTGTCCAAACTCATCAATGTATCTTATCATGTCT
GTATACCGTCGACCTCTAGCTAGAGCTTGGCGTAATCATGGTCATAGCTGTTTCCTGTGTGAAATTGTTA
TCCGCTCACAATTCCACACAACATACGAGCCGGAAGCATAAAGTGTAAAGCCTGGGGTGCCTAATGAGTG
AGCTAACTCACATTAATTGCGTTGCGCTCACTGCCCGCTTTCCAGTCGGGAAACCTGTCGTGCCAGCTGC
ATTAATGAATCGGCCAACGCGCGGGGAGAGGCGGTTTGCGTATTGGGCGCTCTTCCGCTTCCTCGCTCAC
TGACTCGCTGCGCTCGGTCGTTCGGCTGCGGCGAGCGGTATCAGCTCACTCAAAGGCGGTAATACGGTTA
TCCACAGAATCAGGGGATAACGCAGGAAAGAACATGTGAGCAAAAGGCCAGCAAAAGGCCAGGAACCGTA
AAAAGGCCGCGTTGCTGGCGTTTTTCCATAGGCTCCGCCCCCCTGACGAGCATCACAAAAATCGACGCTC
AAGTCAGAGGTGGCGAAACCCGACAGGACTATAAAGATACCAGGCGTTTCCCCCTGGAAGCTCCCTCGTG
CGCTCTCCTGTTCCGACCCTGCCGCTTACCGGATACCTGTCCGCCTTTCTCCCTTCGGGAAGCGTGGCGC
TTTCTCATAGCTCACGCTGTAGGTATCTCAGTTCGGTGTAGGTCGTTCGCTCCAAGCTGGGCTGTGTGCA
CGAACCCCCCGTTCAGCCCGACCGCTGCGCCTTATCCGGTAACTATCGTCTTGAGTCCAACCCGGTAAGA
CACGACTTATCGCCACTGGCAGCAGCCACTGGTAACAGGATTAGCAGAGCGAGGTATGTAGGCGGTGCTA
CAGAGTTCTTGAAGTGGTGGCCTAACTACGGCTACACTAGAAGAACAGTATTTGGTATCTGCGCTCTGCT
GAAGCCAGTTACCTTCGGAAAAAGAGTTGGTAGCTCTTGATCCGGCAAACAAACCACCGCTGGTAGCGGT
TTTTTTGTTTGCAAGCAGCAGATTACGCGCAGAAAAAAAGGATCTCAAGAAGATCCTTTGATCTTTTCTA
CGGGGTCTGACGCTCAGTGGAACGAAAACTCACGTTAAGGGATTTTGGTCATGAGATTATCAAAAAGGAT
CTTCACCTAGATCCTTTTAAATTAAAAATGAAGTTTTAAATCAATCTAAAGTATATATGAGTAAACTTGG
TCTGACAGTTACCAATGCTTAATCAGTGAGGCACCTATCTCAGCGATCTGTCTATTTCGTTCATCCATAG
TTGCCTGACTCCCCGTCGTGTAGATAACTACGATACGGGAGGGCTTACCATCTGGCCCCAGTGCTGCAAT
GATACCGCGAGACCCACGCTCACCGGCTCCAGATTTATCAGCAATAAACCAGCCAGCCGGAAGGGCCGAG
CGCAGAAGTGGTCCTGCAACTTTATCCGCCTCCATCCAGTCTATTAATTGTTGCCGGGAAGCTAGAGTAA
GTAGTTCGCCAGTTAATAGTTTGCGCAACGTTGTTGCCATTGCTACAGGCATCGTGGTGTCACGCTCGTC
GTTTGGTATGGCTTCATTCAGCTCCGGTTCCCAACGATCAAGGCGAGTTACATGATCCCCCATGTTGTGC
AAAAAAGCGGTTAGCTCCTTCGGTCCTCCGATCGTTGTCAGAAGTAAGTTGGCCGCAGTGTTATCACTCA
TGGTTATGGCAGCACTGCATAATTCTCTTACTGTCATGCCATCCGTAAGATGCTTTTCTGTGACTGGTGA
GTACTCAACCAAGTCATTCTGAGAATAGTGTATGCGGCGACCGAGTTGCTCTTGCCCGGCGTCAATACGG
GATAATACCGCGCCACATAGCAGAACTTTAAAAGTGCTCATCATTGGAAAACGTTCTTCGGGGCGAAAAC
TCTCAAGGATCTTACCGCTGTTGAGATCCAGTTCGATGTAACCCACTCGTGCACCCAACTGATCTTCAGC
ATCTTTTACTTTCACCAGCGTTTCTGGGTGAGCAAAAACAGGAAGGCAAAATGCCGCAAAAAAGGGAATA
AGGGCGACACGGAAATGTTGAATACTCATACTCTTCCTTTTTCAATATTATTGAAGCATTTATCAGGGTT
ATTGTCTCATGAGCGGATACATATTTGAATGTATTTAGAAAAATAAACAAATAGGGGTTCCGCGCACATT
TCCCCGAAAAGTGCCACCTGACGTC
Features (pLannotate 1.2.2; 20 found; start..end, strand, type, name):
     28..80      -  misc_feature   bom (fragment): basis of mobility region from pBR322
    235..614     +  enhancer       CMV enhancer: human cytomegalovirus immediate early enhancer
    615..818     +  promoter       CMV promoter: human cytomegalovirus (CMV) immediate early promoter
    814..847     +  LTR            5' LTR (truncated) (fragment): truncated 5' long terminal repeat (LTR) from HIV-1
    863..881     +  promoter       T7 promoter: promoter for bacteriophage T7 RNA polymerase
    927..1010    +  CDS            ZNF10 (fragment): ZNF10_HUMAN - Also known as KOX1. Experimental evidence at protein level: Swiss-Prot protein existence level 1. May be involved in transcriptional regulation. From Homo sapiens (Human).
   1062..1286    +  polyA_signal   bGH poly(A) signal: bovine growth hormone polyadenylation signal
   1290..1311    +  promoter       SV40 promoter (fragment): SV40 enhancer and early promoter
   1332..1760    +  rep_origin     f1 ori (sequence partly withheld): f1 bacteriophage origin of replication; arrow indicates direction of (+) strand synthesis
   1774..2103    +  promoter       SV40 promoter: SV40 enhancer and early promoter
   2174..2965    +  CDS            neo: KKA2_KLEPN - Also known as kan, nptII. Experimental evidence at protein level: Swiss-Prot protein existence level 1. Resistance to kanamycin, neomycin, paromomycin, ribostamycin, butirosin and gentamicin B. From Klebsiella pneumoniae.
   2989..3147    +  CDS            ble (fragment): BLE_KLEPN - Experimental evidence at protein level: Swiss-Prot protein existence level 1. Binding protein with a strong affinity to the bleomycin family of antibiotics. Binds to CL990; an antimitotic-antibiotic compound. From Klebsiella pneumoniae.
   3142..3263    +  polyA_signal   SV40 poly(A) signal: SV40 polyadenylation signal
   3336..3352    -  protein_bind   lac operator: The lac repressor binds to the lac operator to inhibit transcription in E. coli. This inhibition can be relieved by adding lactose or isopropyl-β-D-thiogalactopyranoside (IPTG). lac repressor encoded by lacI
   3360..3390    -  promoter       lac promoter: promoter for the E. coli lac operon
   3405..3426    -  protein_bind   CAP binding site: CAP binding activates transcription in the presence of cAMP. E. coli catabolite activator protein
   3439..3531    -  CDS            lacI (fragment): lac repressor; lacI; The lac repressor binds to the lac operator to inhibit transcription in E. coli. This inhibition can be relieved by adding lactose or isopropyl-β-D-thiogalactopyranoside (IPTG).
   3714..4299    -  rep_origin     ori: high-copy-number ColE1/pMB1/pBR322/pUC origin of replication
   4470..5330    -  CDS            AmpR: β-lactamase; bla; confers resistance to ampicillin, carbenicillin, and related antibiotics
   5331..5435    -  promoter       AmpR promoter: bla
