[The description below was written by a language model from this plasmid's Addgene catalogue record and pLannotate feature annotations shown in this document.]
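Description:
pc3XB-ZF113 is a mammalian expression-type plasmid built on pc3XB, a modified version of pcDNA3, and it serves as an archive vector for a single zinc finger module in the Zinc Finger Consortium Modular Assembly Kit v1.0. The roughly 90 bp insert, ZF113, encodes one C2H2-type zinc finger derived from the ToolGen module set (ToolGen name KSNR) and is recorded as recognising the DNA triplet GAG. It is cloned between XbaI and BamHI sites that are both preserved, which lets the finger be excised and joined with other modules. The automated annotation labels this short coding region as a fragment of human ZNF10 (KOX1). This most likely reflects sequence similarity among human zinc finger motifs rather than the presence of that gene.

The module sits downstream of the CMV immediate early enhancer and promoter and a T7 promoter, the latter also providing the sequencing primer site, and it is followed by the bovine growth hormone polyadenylation signal. As in pcDNA3, an SV40 early promoter drives a neomycin phosphotransferase gene with an SV40 poly(A) signal for G418 selection in mammalian cells. Propagation in E. coli relies on a high-copy ColE1/pUC-type origin and the β-lactamase gene for ampicillin resistance, and an f1 origin is also present. Small annotated fragments (bom, HIV-1 LTR, ble, lacI and lac promoter/operator elements) appear to be backbone remnants or short similarity hits with no stated function.

The plasmid is used as a standardized building block. Individual finger modules with defined triplet specificities are combined by restriction-based subcloning into multi-finger arrays, which can then be used to build zinc finger nucleases directed at chosen target sites.
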