>Addgene plasmid #13163 | pc3XB-ZF113 | addgene partial sequence | sequence record 19547 | CMV-F 5'-CGCAAATGGGCGGTAGGCGTG-3'
GCTTACTGGCTTATCGAAATTAATACGACTCACTATAGGGAGACCCAAGCTGGCTAGCGTTTAAACGGGC
CCTCTAGACCCGGGGAGAAGCCTTATGGCTGCCATCTGTGTGGCAAGGCGTTCAGCAAATCTAGCAACCT
GCGCCGTCACGAGATGATCCATACCGGTGGATCCTCTGCACAGTAGTAAGCTTAAGTTTAAACCGCTGAT
CAGCCTCGACTGTGCCTTCTAGTTGCCAGCCATCTGTTGTTTGCCCCTCCCCCGTGCCTTCCTTGACCCT
GGAAGGTGCCACTCCCACTGTCCTTTCCTAATAAAATGAGGAAATTGCATCGCATTGTCTGAGTAGGTGT
CATTCTATTCTGGGGGGTGGGGTGGGGCAGGACAGCAAGGGGGAGGATTGGGAAGACAATAGCAGGCATG
CTGGGGATGCGGTGGGCTCTATGGCTTCTGAGGCGGAAAGAACCAGCTGGGGCTCTAGGGGGTATCCCCA
CGCGCCCTGTAGCGGCGC
