Addgene plasmid #13163: pc3XB-ZF113
Depositing lab: Keith Joung. Depositing organization: Massachusetts General Hospital. Publication: Standardized reagents and protocols for engineering zinc finger nucleases by modular assembly. Wright DA, Thibodeau-Beganny S, Sander JD, Winfrey RJ, Hirsh AS, Eichtinger M, Fu F, Porteus MH, Dobbs D, Voytas DF, Joung JK. Nat Protoc. 2006;1(3):1637-52. doi: 10.1038/nprot.2006.259 PubMed 17406455.
Backbone
  Vector backbone: pc3XB
  Backbone manufacturer: Modified Invitrogen pcDNA3
  Backbone size w/o insert (bp): 5400
  Vector type: Mammalian Expression
  Selectable markers: Neomycin (select with G418)
Growth in bacteria
  Bacterial resistance: Ampicillin, 100 μg/mL
  Growth temperature: 37°C
  Growth strain: XL1 Blue
  Copy number: High Copy
Gene/Insert
  Gene/Insert name: ZF113
  Insert size (bp): 90
  Cloning method: Restriction Enzyme; 5′ cloning site XbaI (not destroyed); 3′ cloning site BamHI (not destroyed)
  Sequencing primers: 5′ T7
Terms and licenses: Academic/Nonprofit Terms; Industry Terms: Not Available to Industry
Depositor comments: Part of the Zinc Finger Consortium Modular Assembly Kit v1.0. Finger protein sequence: PGEKPYGCHLCGKAFSKSSNLRRHEMIH. Target DNA sequence: GAG. This zinc finger is derived from the ToolGen module set. ToolGen ZF ID: 14. ToolGen ZF Name: KSNR.
How to cite: pc3XB-ZF113 was a gift from Keith Joung (Addgene plasmid # 13163 ; http://n2t.net/addgene:13163 ; RRID:Addgene_13163)
